Addgene plasmid #223462: pEY115
Purpose: pdfr-1 (3-2K) fluorescent neural reporter driving nuclear mNeptune2.5 expression (refer to NeuroPAL paper for expression)
Depositing lab: Oliver Hobert & Eviatar Yemini. Depositing organization: Columbia University. Publication: NeuroPAL: A Multicolor Atlas for Whole-Brain Neuronal Identification in C. elegans. Yemini E, Lin A, Nejatbakhsh A, Varol E, Sun R, Mena GE, Samuel ADT, Paninski L, Venkatachalam V, Hobert O. Cell. 2021 Jan 7;184(1):272-288.e11. doi: 10.1016/j.cell.2020.12.012. Epub 2020 Dec 29. PubMed 33378642.
Backbone
  Vector backbone: pPD95.62
  Vector type: Worm Expression
Growth in bacteria
  Bacterial resistance: Ampicillin, 100 μg/mL
  Growth temperature: 37°C
  Growth strain: DH5alpha
  Copy number: Unknown
Gene/Insert
  Gene/Insert name: pdfr-1(3-2K)
  Species: C. elegans (nematode)
  Entrez Gene: pdfr-1 (a.k.a. CELE_C13B9.4)
  Cloning method: Gibson Cloning
Terms and licenses: Academic/Nonprofit Terms; Industry Terms: Not Available to Industry
How to cite: pEY115 was a gift from Oliver Hobert & Eviatar Yemini (Addgene plasmid # 223462 ; http://n2t.net/addgene:223462 ; RRID:Addgene_223462)
