[The description below was written by a language model from this plasmid's Addgene catalogue record and pLannotate feature annotations shown in this document.]
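Description:
pEY115 is a C. elegans expression plasmid built on the pPD95.62 backbone, one of the Fire-lab worm reporter vectors. It is one of the reporter constructs associated with the NeuroPAL multicolor atlas for whole-brain neuronal identification. It is maintained in E. coli through a high-copy ColE1/pUC-type origin and selected with ampicillin via the bla (β-lactamase) gene and its own promoter. The annotated lac promoter, lac operator, CAP binding site, and the short lacZα, lacI, rop, bom and multiple-cloning-site fragments are remnants of the pUC-derived backbone and are not functional parts of the reporter.

The payload is a cis-regulatory fragment of the C. elegans gene pdfr-1, recorded as "pdfr-1(3-2K)" and inserted by Gibson cloning, which drives a nuclear-localized mNeptune2.5, a monomeric far-red fluorescent protein derived from Entacmaea quadricolor. The promoter fragment is not annotated in the feature table, but it presumably occupies the largely unannotated region upstream of the mNeptune2.5 coding sequence. The nuclear localization signal stated in the purpose field is also not annotated separately. The short hit labeled as an mEGFP fragment just before the mNeptune2.5 reading frame likely reflects residual backbone reporter leader sequence. The aex-5 fragment downstream of the reporter probably reflects worm genomic sequence carried along with the backbone's 3′ region, although the record does not name the 3′ UTR.

The construct is used as a transgenic marker that labels the nuclei of pdfr-1-expressing neurons in far-red. Combined with other colored reporters, it contributes to the color code by which neurons are identified. The record refers to the NeuroPAL publication for the specific expression pattern.
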