Features (pLannotate 1.2.2; 14 found; start..end, strand, type, name):
    152..169     -  misc_feature   MCS (fragment): pUC18/19 multiple cloning site
   1439..1457    -  CDS            lacZα (fragment): LacZα fragment of β-galactosidase; lacZ fragment
   1612..1662    +  CDS            mEGFP (fragment): monomeric enhanced GFP, optimized with synthetic introns for expression in C. elegans
   1669..2499    +  CDS            mNeptune2.5: mNeptune2.5 is a basic (constitutively fluorescent) red fluorescent protein published in 2014, derived from Entacmaea quadricolor. It is reported to be a rapidly-maturing monomer with moderate acid sensitivity.
   3096..3248    +  CDS            aex-5 (fragment): AEX5_CAEEL - Also known as kpc-3 From Caenorhabditis elegans.
   3376..3411    +  CDS            rop (fragment): Rop protein, which maintains plasmids at low copy number; rop
   3513..3612    +  misc_feature   bom (fragment): basis of mobility region from pBR322
   3710..3814    +  promoter       AmpR promoter: bla
   3815..4675    +  CDS            AmpR: β-lactamase; bla; confers resistance to ampicillin, carbenicillin, and related antibiotics
   4846..5434    +  rep_origin     ori: high-copy-number ColE1/pMB1/pBR322/pUC origin of replication
   5617..5709    +  CDS            lacI (fragment): lac repressor; lacI; The lac repressor binds to the lac operator to inhibit transcription in E. coli. This inhibition can be relieved by adding lactose or isopropyl-β-D-thiogalactopyranoside (IPTG).
   5722..5743    +  protein_bind   CAP binding site: CAP binding activates transcription in the presence of cAMP. E. coli catabolite activator protein
   5758..5788    +  promoter       lac promoter: promoter for the E. coli lac operon
   5796..5812    +  protein_bind   lac operator: The lac repressor binds to the lac operator to inhibit transcription in E. coli. This inhibition can be relieved by adding lactose or isopropyl-β-D-thiogalactopyranoside (IPTG). lac repressor encoded by lacI
>Addgene plasmid #223462 | pEY115 | addgene full sequence | sequence record 441681 | Addgene NGS Result
TCACACAGGAAACAGCTATGACCATGATTACGCCAAGCTGTAAGTTTAAACATGATCTTACTAACTAACT
ATTCTCATTTAAATTTTCAGAGCTTAAAAATGGCTGAAATCACTCACAACGATGGATACGCTAACAACTT
GGAAATGAAATAAGCTTGCATGCCTGCAGTCACTACTTTCAGCGACCTTTACTTGCTCAATTTGAACTTT
TTAAAAATCTAGCTTGAAACATGATTGCCCTAAACCGATCAAGTGCCTGACATCAAAAGAAATAGAATTT
TCAGTAGTTTTTTGTTGTTTCTTTTTAAATTTTATTTTATGGACTGTCATTGTAACACCACTAATATAAA
AAATGTTCTCGTGGACTGTCGAAGCAATTTTTACTAATTATCATTGACGACAACCACAATTTATTTTTGA
TCAGCCCATCTCATATTACCCAAAAATATATTTTCTCAAATGAAAACTTGAATTTCTATAAAATGGCACA
AAAAATATGTTTTCCCCCACTTTCCATGACTGGCTTCTACTTGATATGTTCATGTCAAACTCAGTGGACA
CCACCATCACAAAAAAGATTTTCAGAGAAAAAAAACGAATAAGAGAAAGTCACATCTTCTCAAAATTTTA
TCTCTGGAAATTTTGTTCTCTTCTTTTACACTTTTTTCCCCTACTTTCTCGACCCTCGTCATTCTTAGAA
GGACGGGCTCATTCGCGCCTCATTGCATTTTAACCTTGATTTCTCCCCCTCCTAAACCTTTTTCTCTGAT
CTTTTTCTTTGCTTTTCCATAATTCATTAAAACGCCACAAAGTTTTATGTTCCAAGTTCGTTTTAAATGA
TGCTTGGTTTTGCCGTCGGGTATTTCCCAAAAAACTAATTACTTCGGACGGGTCTAGACGTTTTTAAGAA
AAATAGGGTTAAAAACAGGCCAAGTTTTGGCCATTTGAAAAAAGAAATCGCTCGAGGCAAAATTTTAAAA
ATTCAAACATTATCTACCAACAATCAAGTTACGTAGGTTACAGTTGAAATTTATGGAAATATAGTAAACT
AGCTCTAAGATACATTTTCCATAGGATACATTTTTAGAATAGGCTTTCCAAAAAATCAAGTCGTCTAACT
AAAAGTTTAAGAATTTTTAACATCTATAAAATATTAACAGCCTCATATGAGTATTTTTTATAATATTTCC
ACGATTGCTTTTTGTTGTATAACTAAGTGTTTTTTTTTCTTATATCTTGTCTTTTTTCTCTTTCACCAAA
TCTCTATGCTTCTGCTTAGGGCACGCCTTCCCATTTTCTTTTCTTTATTTTCATTTGTCTCCTCCCACCC
TCCAAATGTCTTGAAACTGACCCGGGATTGGCCAAAGGACCCAAAGGTATGTTTCGAATGATACTAACAT
AACATAGAACATTTTCAGGAGGACCCTTGGAGGGTACCGGTTTTCCCAGTCACGACGCGTGGTACCGAGC
TCAGAAAAAATGACCGCTCCAAAGAAGAAACGCAAAGTACCGAGCTCAGAAAAAATGACGGCACCTAAAA
AGAAACGCAAAGTACCGGTCGCCGAGAAGACAGCCCCAAAAAAGAAGCGTAAAGTTCCACGCGTCATGGG
AGTAAGTTTAAACAGTTCGGTACTAACTAACCATACATATTTAAATTTTCAGCGCGCTGTCTCCAAGGGA
GAGGAGCTCATCAAGGAGAACATGCACACCAAGCTCTACATGGAGGGAACCGTCAACAACCACCACTTCA
AGTGCACCCACGAAGGGGAGGGCAAGCCCTACGAGGGCACCCAGACCAACAGGATTAAGGTGGTGGAGGG
AGGCCCCCTGCCGTTCGCATTCGACATCCTGGCCACCTGCTTTATGTACGGGAGCAAGACCTTCATCAAC
CACACCCAAGGAATCCCAGACTTCTTCAAGCAATCCTTCGTAAGTTTAAACATGATTTTACTAACTAACT
AATCTGATTTAAATTTTCAGCCTGAGGGCTTCACATGGGAGAGAGTCACCACATACGAAGACGGGGGCGT
GCTTACCGTTACCCAGGACACCAGCCTCCAGGACGGCTGCTTGATCTACAACGTCAAGCTCAGAGGGGTG
AACTTCCCATCCAACGGCCCTGTGATGCAGAAGAAAACACTCGGCTGGGAGGCCAGTACCGAGACCCTGT
ACCCCGCTGACGGCGGCCTGGAAGGCAGATGCGACATGGCCCTGAAGCTCGTGGGCGGGGGCCACCTGCA
CTGCAACCTGAAGACCACATACAGATCCAAGAAACCCGCTAAGAACCTCAAGATGCCAGGAGTAAGTTTA
AACATATATATACTAACTAACCCTGATTATTTAAATTTTCAGGTCTACTTTGTGGACCGCAGACTGGAAA
GAATCAAGGAGGCCGACAATGAGACCTACGTCGAGCAGCACGAGGTGGCTGTGGCCAGATACTGCGACCT
CCCTAGCAAACTGGGGCACAAACTTAATGGCATGGACGAGCTGTACAAGTAAGCGCCGGTCGCTACCATT
ACCAACTTGTCTGGTGTCAAAAATAATAGGGGCCGCTGTCATCAGAGTAAGTTTAAACTGAGTTCTACTA
ACTAACGAGTAATATTTAAATTTTCAGCATCTCGCGCCCGTGCCTCTGACTTCTAAGTCCAATTACTCTT
CAACATCCCTACATGCTCTTTCTCCCTGTGCTCCCACCCCCTATTTTTGTTATTATCAAAAAACTTCTCT
TAATTTCTTTGTTTTTTAGCTTCTTTTAAGTCACCTCTAACAATGAAATTGTGTAGATTCAAAAATAGAA
TTAATTCGTAATAAAAAGTCGAAAAAAATTGTGCTCCCTCCCCCCATTAATAATAATTCTATCCCAAAAT
CTACACAATGTTCTGTGTACACTTCTTATGTTTTTTACTTCTGATAAATTTTTTTGAAACATCATAGAAA
AAACCGCACACAAAATACCTTATCATATGTTACGTTTCAGTTTATGACCGCAATTTTTATTTCTTCGCAC
GTCTGGGCCTCTCATGACGTCAAATCATGCTCATCGTGAAAAAGTTTTGGAGTATTTTTGGAATTTTTCA
ATCAAGTGAAAGTTTATGAAATTAATTTTCCTGCTTTTGCTTTTTGGGGTTTCCCCTATTGTTTGTCAAG
ATTTCGAGGACGGCGTTTTTCTTGCTAAAATCACAAGTATTGATGAGCACGATGCAAGAAAGATCGGAAG
AAGGTTTGGGTTTGAGGCTCAGTGGAAGGTGAGTAGAAGTTGATAATTTGAAAGTGGAGTAGTGTCTATG
GGGTTTTTGCCTTAAATGACAGAATACATTCCCAATATACCAAACATAACTGTTTCCTACTAGTCGGCCG
TACGGGCCCTTTCGTCTCGCGCGTTTCGGTGATGACGGTGAAAACCTCTGACACATGCAGCTCCCGGAGA
CGGTCACAGCTTGTCTGTAAGCGGATGCCGGGAGCAGACAAGCCCGTCAGGGCGCGTCAGCGGGTGTTGG
CGGGTGTCGGGGCTGGCTTAACTATGCGGCATCAGAGCAGATTGTACTGAGAGTGCACCATATGCGGTGT
GAAATACCGCACAGATGCGTAAGGAGAAAATACCGCATCAGGCGGCCTTAAGGGCCTCGTGATACGCCTA
TTTTTATAGGTTAATGTCATGATAATAATGGTTTCTTAGACGTCAGGTGGCACTTTTCGGGGAAATGTGC
GCGGAACCCCTATTTGTTTATTTTTCTAAATACATTCAAATATGTATCCGCTCATGAGACAATAACCCTG
ATAAATGCTTCAATAATATTGAAAAAGGAAGAGTATGAGTATTCAACATTTCCGTGTCGCCCTTATTCCC
TTTTTTGCGGCATTTTGCCTTCCTGTTTTTGCTCACCCAGAAACGCTGGTGAAAGTAAAAGATGCTGAAG
ATCAGTTGGGTGCACGAGTGGGTTACATCGAACTGGATCTCAACAGCGGTAAGATCCTTGAGAGTTTTCG
CCCCGAAGAACGTTTTCCAATGATGAGCACTTTTAAAGTTCTGCTATGTGGCGCGGTATTATCCCGTATT
GACGCCGGGCAAGAGCAACTCGGTCGCCGCATACACTATTCTCAGAATGACTTGGTTGAGTACTCACCAG
TCACAGAAAAGCATCTTACGGATGGCATGACAGTAAGAGAATTATGCAGTGCTGCCATAACCATGAGTGA
TAACACTGCGGCCAACTTACTTCTGACAACGATCGGAGGACCGAAGGAGCTAACCGCTTTTTTGCACAAC
ATGGGGGATCATGTAACTCGCCTTGATCGTTGGGAACCGGAGCTGAATGAAGCCATACCAAACGACGAGC
GTGACACCACGATGCCTGTAGCAATGGCAACAACGTTGCGCAAACTATTAACTGGCGAACTACTTACTCT
AGCTTCCCGGCAACAATTAATAGACTGGATGGAGGCGGATAAAGTTGCAGGACCACTTCTGCGCTCGGCC
CTTCCGGCTGGCTGGTTTATTGCTGATAAATCTGGAGCCGGTGAGCGTGGGTCTCGCGGTATCATTGCAG
CACTGGGGCCAGATGGTAAGCCCTCCCGTATCGTAGTTATCTACACGACGGGGAGTCAGGCAACTATGGA
TGAACGAAATAGACAGATCGCTGAGATAGGTGCCTCACTGATTAAGCATTGGTAACTGTCAGACCAAGTT
TACTCATATATACTTTAGATTGATTTAAAACTTCATTTTTAATTTAAAAGGATCTAGGTGAAGATCCTTT
TTGATAATCTCATGACCAAAATCCCTTAACGTGAGTTTTCGTTCCACTGAGCGTCAGACCCCGTAGAAAA
GATCAAAGGATCTTCTTGAGATCCTTTTTTTCTGCGCGTAATCTGCTGCTTGCAAACAAAAAAACCACCG
CTACCAGCGGTGGTTTGTTTGCCGGATCAAGAGCTACCAACTCTTTTTCCGAAGGTAACTGGCTTCAGCA
GAGCGCAGATACCAAATACTGTTCTTCTAGTGTAGCCGTAGTTAGGCCACCACTTCAAGAACTCTGTAGC
ACCGCCTACATACCTCGCTCTGCTAATCCTGTTACCAGTGGCTGCTGCCAGTGGCGATAAGTCGTGTCTT
ACCGGGTTGGACTCAAGACGATAGTTACCGGATAAGGCGCAGCGGTCGGGCTGAACGGGGGGTTCGTGCA
CACAGCCCAGCTTGGAGCGAACGACCTACACCGAACTGAGATACCTACAGCGTGAGCTATGAGAAAGCGC
CACGCTTCCCGAAGGGAGAAAGGCGGACAGGTATCCGGTAAGCGGCAGGGTCGGAACAGGAGAGCGCACG
AGGGAGCTTCCAGGGGGAAACGCCTGGTATCTTTATAGTCCTGTCGGGTTTCGCCACCTCTGACTTGAGC
GTCGATTTTTGTGATGCTCGTCAGGGGGGCGGAGCCTATGGAAAAACGCCAGCAACGCGGCCTTTTTACG
GTTCCTGGCCTTTTGCTGGCCTTTTGCTCACATGTTCTTTCCTGCGTTATCCCCTGATTCTGTGGATAAC
CGTATTACCGCCTTTGAGTGAGCTGATACCGCTCGCCGCAGCCGAACGACCGAGCGCAGCGAGTCAGTGA
GCGATGAAGCGGAAGAGCGCCCAATACGCAAACCGCCTCTCCCCGCGCGTTGGCCGATTCATTAATGCAG
CTGGCACGACAGGTTTCCCGACTGGAAAGCGGGCAGTGAGCGCAACGCAATTAATGTGAGTTAGCTCACT
CATTAGGCACCCCAGGCTTTACACTTTATGCTTCCGGCTCGTATGTTGTGTGGAATTGTGAGCGGATAAC
AATT
